Addgene plasmid #115251: NODALvar-T7TS
Purpose: For in vitro transcription of a human NODAL splice variant open reading frame RNA
Depositing lab: Lynne Postovit. Depositing organization: University of Alberta. Publication: Genetically regulated human NODAL splice variants are differentially post-transcriptionally processed and functionally distinct. Findlay SD, Bilyk O, Lypka K, Waskiewicz AJ, Postovit L. (2018) bioRxiv 276170 10.1101/276170.
Backbone
  Vector backbone: T7TS
  Backbone manufacturer: Paul Krieg, Addgene plasmid # 17091
  Vector type: Bacterial Expression
Growth in bacteria
  Bacterial resistance: Ampicillin, 100 μg/mL
  Growth temperature: 37°C
  Growth strain: DH5alpha
  Copy number: Unknown
Gene/Insert
  Gene/Insert name: NODAL splice variant
  Species: H. sapiens (human)
  Entrez Gene: NODAL (a.k.a. HTX5)
  Promoter: T7
  Cloning method: Restriction Enzyme; 5′ cloning site unknown (unknown if destroyed)
  Sequencing primers: 5′ T7; 3′ SP6
Terms and licenses: Academic/Nonprofit Terms; Industry Terms: Not Available to Industry
Depositor comments: Please visit https://www.biorxiv.org/content/early/2018/03/04/276170 for bioRxiv preprint.
How to cite: NODALvar-T7TS was a gift from Lynne Postovit (Addgene plasmid # 115251 ; http://n2t.net/addgene:115251 ; RRID:Addgene_115251)
