[The description below was written by a language model from this plasmid's Addgene catalogue record and the feature table of its GenBank file.]
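Description:
NODALvar-T7TS is a 3,979 bp circular plasmid built on the T7TS backbone, a small E. coli cloning vector designed as a template for in vitro synthesis of translatable mRNA. The catalogue classes it as a bacterial expression vector, but its stated purpose is in vitro transcription rather than protein production in bacteria. It is propagated through a high-copy ColE1/pUC-type origin of replication and selected with ampicillin through the bla (beta-lactamase) gene under its own promoter. Remnants of a pUC-style lacZ region (CAP binding site, lac promoter and operator, M13 primer sites) flank the transcription cassette and serve mainly as sequencing landmarks.

The payload is the open reading frame of a human NODAL splice variant, placed downstream of a bacteriophage T7 promoter. The insert is not annotated as a feature in the sequence record, but it evidently occupies the roughly 1 kb interval between the Xenopus laevis beta-globin 5'-UTR and 3'-UTR. The 5'-UTR is annotated as a translational enhancer. Flanking a coding sequence with globin UTRs is a standard way to improve the stability and translation of synthetic RNA delivered to embryos, oocytes or cells. An SP6 promoter lies in the opposite orientation just beyond the 3'-UTR. It provides a sequencing primer site and could in principle drive antisense transcripts.

The record does not specify which NODAL isoform or exon structure the variant represents, and the cloning sites are listed as unknown. Transcription with T7 RNA polymerase yields sense RNA encoding the variant, and the associated study compared the processing and function of genetically regulated NODAL splice variants.
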