LOCUS       Exported 3979 bp ds-DNA circular SYN 13-MAY-2021
DEFINITION  For in vitro transcription of a human NODAL splice variant open
            reading frame RNA.
ACCESSION   .
VERSION     .
KEYWORDS    NODALvar-T7TS
SOURCE      synthetic DNA construct
  ORGANISM  synthetic DNA construct
REFERENCE   1 (bases 1 to 3979)
  AUTHORS   Findlay SD, Bilyk O, Lypka K, Waskiewicz AJ, Postovit L
  TITLE     Genetically regulated human NODAL splice variants are differentially
            post-transcriptionally processed and functionally distinct
  JOURNAL   bioRxiv 276170
REFERENCE   2 (bases 1 to 3979)
  AUTHORS   .
  TITLE     Direct Submission
  JOURNAL   Exported May 13, 2021 from SnapGene Server 1.1.58
            http://www.snapgene.com
FEATURES             Location/Qualifiers
     source          1..3979
                     /organism="synthetic DNA construct"
                     /mol_type="other DNA"
     primer_bind     54..71
                     /label=L4440
                     /note="L4440 vector, forward primer"
     protein_bind    188..209
                     /label=CAP binding site
                     /bound_moiety="E. coli catabolite activator protein"
                     /note="CAP binding activates transcription in the presence
                     of cAMP."
     promoter        224..254
                     /label=lac promoter
                     /note="promoter for the E. coli lac operon"
     protein_bind    262..278
                     /label=lac operator
                     /bound_moiety="lac repressor encoded by lacI"
                     /note="The lac repressor binds to the lac operator to
                     inhibit transcription in E. coli. This inhibition can be
                     relieved by adding lactose or
                     isopropyl-beta-D-thiogalactopyranoside (IPTG)."
     primer_bind     267..289
                     /label=M13/pUC Reverse
                     /note="In lacZ gene"
     primer_bind     286..302
                     /label=M13 rev
                     /note="common sequencing primer, one of multiple similar
                     variants"
     primer_bind     286..302
                     /label=M13 Reverse
                     /note="In lacZ gene. Also called M13-rev"
     primer_bind     321..340
                     /label=T7
                     /note="T7 promoter, forward primer"
     promoter        321..339
                     /label=T7 promoter
                     /note="promoter for bacteriophage T7 RNA polymerase"
     5'UTR           352..394
                     /label=Xenopus globin 5'-UTR
                     /note="translational enhancer from the 5'-UTR of the major
                     beta-globin gene of Xenopus laevis"
     3'UTR           1451..1576
                     /label=Xenopus globin 3'-UTR
                     /note="3'-UTR of the major beta-globin gene of Xenopus
                     laevis"
     promoter        complement(1639..1657)
                     /label=SP6 promoter
                     /note="promoter for bacteriophage SP6 RNA polymerase"
     primer_bind     complement(1640..1657)
                     /label=SP6
                     /note="SP6 promoter, forward primer"
     primer_bind     complement(1665..1682)
                     /label=M13 Forward
                     /note="In lacZ gene. Also called M13-F20 or M13 (-21)
                     Forward"
     primer_bind     complement(1665..1681)
                     /label=M13 fwd
                     /note="common sequencing primer, one of multiple similar
                     variants"
     primer_bind     complement(1674..1696)
                     /label=M13/pUC Forward
                     /note="In lacZ gene"
     primer_bind     complement(1890..1909)
                     /label=pRS-marker
                     /note="pRS vectors, use to sequence yeast selectable
                     marker"
     primer_bind     2009..2031
                     /label=pGEX 3'
                     /note="pGEX vectors, reverse primer"
     primer_bind     complement(2069..2087)
                     /label=pBRforEco
                     /note="pBR322 vectors, upsteam of EcoRI site, forward
                     primer"
     promoter        2155..2259
                     /gene="bla"
                     /label=AmpR promoter
     CDS             2260..3120
                     /codon_start=1
                     /gene="bla"
                     /product="beta-lactamase"
                     /label=AmpR
                     /note="confers resistance to ampicillin, carbenicillin, and
                     related antibiotics"
                     /translation="MSIQHFRVALIPFFAAFCLPVFAHPETLVKVKDAEDQLGARVGYI
                     ELDLNSGKILESFRPEERFPMMSTFKVLLCGAVLSRIDAGQEQLGRRIHYSQNDLVEYS
                     PVTEKHLTDGMTVRELCSAAITMSDNTAANLLLTTIGGPKELTAFLHNMGDHVTRLDRW
                     EPELNEAIPNDERDTTMPVAMATTLRKLLTGELLTLASRQQLIDWMEADKVAGPLLRSA
                     LPAGWFIADKSGAGERGSRGIIAALGPDGKPSRIVVIYTTGSQATMDERNRQIAEIGAS
                     LIKHW"
     primer_bind     complement(2478..2497)
                     /label=Amp-R
                     /note="Ampicillin resistance gene, reverse primer"
     rep_origin      3291..3879
                     /direction=RIGHT
                     /label=ori
                     /note="high-copy-number ColE1/pMB1/pBR322/pUC origin of
                     replication"
     primer_bind     3780..3799
                     /label=pBR322ori-F
                     /note="pBR322 origin, forward primer"
ORIGIN
        1 ttaccgcctt tgagtgagct gataccgctc gccgcagccg aacgaccgag cgcagcgagt
       61 cagtgagcga ggaagcggaa gagcgcccaa tacgcaaacc gcctctcccc gcgcgttggc
      121 cgattcatta atgcagctgg cacgacaggt ttcccgactg gaaagcgggc agtgagcgca
      181 acgcaattaa tgtgagttag ctcactcatt aggcacccca ggctttacac tttatgcttc
      241 cggctcgtat gttgtgtgga attgtgagcg gataacaatt tcacacagga aacagctatg
      301 accatgatta cgccaagctc taatacgact cactataggg agacaagctt gcttgttctt
      361 tttgcagaag ctcagaataa acgctcaact ttggcagatc tatgcacgcc cactgcctgc
      421 ccttccttct gcacgcctgg tgggccctac tccaggcggg tgctgcgacg gtggccactg
      481 cgctcctgcg tacgcggggg cagccctcgt cgccatcccc tctggcgtac atgctgagcc
      541 tctaccgcga cccgctgccg agggcagaca tcatccgcag cctacaggca gaagatgtgg
      601 cagtggatgg gcagaactgg acgtttgctt ttgacttctc cttcctgagc caacaagagg
      661 atctggcatg ggctgagctc cggctgcagc tgtccagccc tgtggacctc cccactgagg
      721 gctcacttgc cattgagatt ttccaccagc caaagcccga cacagagcag gcttcagaca
      781 gctgcttaga gcggtttcag atggacctat tcactgtcac tttgtcccag gtcacctttt
      841 ccttgggcag catggttttg gaggtgacca ggcctctctc caagtggctg aagcaccctg
      901 gggccctgga gaagcagatg tccagggtag ctggagagtg ctggccgcgg ccccccacac
      961 cgcctgccac caatgtgctc cttatgctct actccaacct ctcgcaggag cagaggcagc
     1021 tgggtgggtc caccttgctg tgggaagccg agagctcctg gcgggcccag gagggacagc
     1081 tgtcctggga gtggggcaag aggcaccgtc gacatcactt gccagacaga agtcaactgt
     1141 gtcggaaggt caagttccag gtggacttca acctgatcgg atggggctcc tggatcatct
     1201 accccaagca gtacaacgcc tatcgctgtg agggcgagtg tcctaatcct gttggggagg
     1261 agtttcatcc gaccaaccat gcatacatcc aggtggccct gccctgctgt ccaaggtcat
     1321 atgggaccaa aatgttttca ttttactcca tgaagtctgg aatgagaatt tcttggactt
     1381 gcaatatatc ctccatgcca agcctcagag tctgctgaac tagtgactga ctaggatctg
     1441 gttaccacta aaccagcctc aagaacaccc gaatggagtc tctaagctac ataataccaa
     1501 cttacacttt acaaaatgtt gtcccccaaa atgtagccat tcgtatctgc tcctaataaa
     1561 aagaaagttt cttcacattc taaaaacccc ccctgcaggt cgactctaga ggatccccgg
     1621 gcgagctcga attcgtattc tatagtgtca cctaaatcca attcactggc cgtcgtttta
     1681 caacgtcgtg actgggaaaa ccctggcgtt acccaactta atcgccttgc agcacatccc
     1741 cctttcgcca gctggcgtaa tagcgaagag gcccgcaccg atcgcccttc ccaacagttg
     1801 cgcagcctga atggcgaatg gcgcctgatg cggtattttc tccttacgca tctgtgcggt
     1861 atttcacacc gcatatggtg cactctcagt acaatctgct ctgatgccgc atagttaagc
     1921 cagccccgac acccgccaac acccgctgac gcgccctgac gggcttgtct gctcccggca
     1981 tccgcttaca gacaagctgt gaccgtctcc gggagctgca tgtgtcagag gttttcaccg
     2041 tcatcaccga aacgcgcgag acgaaagggc ctcgtgatac gcctattttt ataggttaat
     2101 gtcatgataa taatggtttc ttagacgtca ggtggcactt ttcggggaaa tgtgcgcgga
     2161 acccctattt gtttattttt ctaaatacat tcaaatatgt atccgctcat gagacaataa
     2221 ccctgataaa tgcttcaata atattgaaaa aggaagagta tgagtattca acatttccgt
     2281 gtcgccctta ttcccttttt tgcggcattt tgccttcctg tttttgctca cccagaaacg
     2341 ctggtgaaag taaaagatgc tgaagatcag ttgggtgcac gagtgggtta catcgaactg
     2401 gatctcaaca gcggtaagat ccttgagagt tttcgccccg aagaacgttt tccaatgatg
     2461 agcactttta aagttctgct atgtggcgcg gtattatccc gtattgacgc cgggcaagag
     2521 caactcggtc gccgcataca ctattctcag aatgacttgg ttgagtactc accagtcaca
     2581 gaaaagcatc ttacggatgg catgacagta agagaattat gcagtgctgc cataaccatg
     2641 agtgataaca ctgcggccaa cttacttctg acaacgatcg gaggaccgaa ggagctaacc
     2701 gcttttttgc acaacatggg ggatcatgta actcgccttg atcgttggga accggagctg
     2761 aatgaagcca taccaaacga cgagcgtgac accacgatgc ctgtagcaat ggcaacaacg
     2821 ttgcgcaaac tattaactgg cgaactactt actctagctt cccggcaaca attaatagac
     2881 tggatggagg cggataaagt tgcaggacca cttctgcgct cggcccttcc ggctggctgg
     2941 tttattgctg ataaatctgg agccggtgag cgtgggtctc gcggtatcat tgcagcactg
     3001 gggccagatg gtaagccctc ccgtatcgta gttatctaca cgacggggag tcaggcaact
     3061 atggatgaac gaaatagaca gatcgctgag ataggtgcct cactgattaa gcattggtaa
     3121 ctgtcagacc aagtttactc atatatactt tagattgatt taaaacttca tttttaattt
     3181 aaaaggatct aggtgaagat cctttttgat aatctcatga ccaaaatccc ttaacgtgag
     3241 ttttcgttcc actgagcgtc agaccccgta gaaaagatca aaggatcttc ttgagatcct
     3301 ttttttctgc gcgtaatctg ctgcttgcaa acaaaaaaac caccgctacc agcggtggtt
     3361 tgtttgccgg atcaagagct accaactctt tttccgaagg taactggctt cagcagagcg
     3421 cagataccaa atactgttct tctagtgtag ccgtagttag gccaccactt caagaactct
     3481 gtagcaccgc ctacatacct cgctctgcta atcctgttac cagtggctgc tgccagtggc
     3541 gataagtcgt gtcttaccgg gttggactca agacgatagt taccggataa ggcgcagcgg
     3601 tcgggctgaa cggggggttc gtgcacacag cccagcttgg agcgaacgac ctacaccgaa
     3661 ctgagatacc tacagcgtga gctatgagaa agcgccacgc ttcccgaagg gagaaaggcg
     3721 gacaggtatc cggtaagcgg cagggtcgga acaggagagc gcacgaggga gcttccaggg
     3781 ggaaacgcct ggtatcttta tagtcctgtc gggtttcgcc acctctgact tgagcgtcga
     3841 tttttgtgat gctcgtcagg ggggcggagc ctatggaaaa acgccagcaa cgcggccttt
     3901 ttacggttcc tggccttttg ctggcctttt gctcacatgt tctttcctgc gttatcccct
     3961 gattctgtgg ataaccgta
//
